Addgene plasmid #224428: pET28a-AzaM
Purpose: Express AzaM in E. coli
Depositing lab: Emily Balskus. Depositing organization: Harvard University. Publication: Discovery of the Azaserine Biosynthetic Pathway Uncovers a Biological Route for alpha-Diazoester Production. Van Cura D, Ng TL, Huang J, Hager H, Hartwig JF, Keasling JD, Balskus EP. Angew Chem Int Ed Engl. 2023 Jul 10;62(28):e202304646. doi: 10.1002/anie.202304646. Epub 2023 May 31. PubMed 37151182.
Backbone
  Vector backbone: pET28a
  Backbone size w/o insert (bp): 5369
  Total vector size (bp): 6476
  Vector type: Bacterial Expression
Growth in bacteria
  Bacterial resistance: Kanamycin, 50 μg/mL
  Growth temperature: 37°C
  Growth strain: DH5alpha
  Copy number: High Copy
Gene/Insert
  Gene/Insert name: azaM
  Species: Glycomyces harbinensis ATCC 43155
  Tag / fusion protein: His6 (N terminal on backbone)
  Cloning method: Gibson Cloning
  Sequencing primers: 5′ T7; 3′ T7-term
Terms and licenses: Academic/Nonprofit Terms; Industry Terms: Not Available to Industry
How to cite: pET28a-AzaM was a gift from Emily Balskus (Addgene plasmid # 224428 ; http://n2t.net/addgene:224428 ; RRID:Addgene_224428)
