[The description below was written by a language model from this plasmid's Addgene catalogue record and pLannotate feature annotations shown in this document.]
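Description:
pET28a-AzaM is a bacterial expression plasmid built on the pET28a backbone for producing AzaM, a protein encoded by the azaM gene of Glycomyces harbinensis ATCC 43155, in E. coli. The associated work concerns the azaserine biosynthetic pathway and biological alpha-diazoester formation, but the record does not state the specific enzymatic role of AzaM. The insert was introduced by Gibson cloning, giving a construct of about 6.5 kb. The annotation software did not label the azaM coding sequence itself, which presumably occupies the unannotated stretch between the thrombin site and the downstream His-tag sequence.

Expression follows the standard pET arrangement: a T7 promoter with an adjacent lac operator and the T7 gene 10 ribosome binding site drive transcription, which ends at the T7 terminator. The plasmid-borne lacI gene supplies lac repressor, so expression is held off until IPTG is added in a host that provides T7 RNA polymerase. An N-terminal His6 tag from the backbone, followed by a thrombin cleavage site, allows metal-affinity purification and optional tag removal. The short hits annotated as capTEV, 9xHis and SET1 fragments most likely reflect the ordinary pET28a His-tag and flanking vector sequences rather than additional functional tags. Whether the downstream His sequence is translated depends on a stop codon in the insert, which the record does not indicate.

Selection is by kanamycin through the aph(3')-Ia gene. Replication relies on the pBR322-type origin accompanied by bom and rop. The catalogue nonetheless lists the plasmid as high copy, although rop normally restrains copy number. An f1 origin is also present, and the TcR fragments are backbone remnants.
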