Features (pLannotate 1.2.2; 20 found; start..end, strand, type, name):
      8..26      +  promoter       T7 promoter: promoter for bacteriophage T7 RNA polymerase
     27..51      +  protein_bind   lac operator: The lac repressor binds to the lac operator to inhibit transcription in E. coli. This inhibition can be relieved by adding lactose or isopropyl-β-D-thiogalactopyranoside (IPTG). lac repressor encoded by lacI
     66..88      +  RBS            RBS: efficient ribosome binding site from bacteriophage T7 gene 10 (Olins and Rangwala, 1989)
    107..123     +  CDS            capTEV™ (fragment): composite tag for in vivo biotinylation, TEV protease cleavage, and 6xHis tagging
    134..151     +  CDS            thrombin site: thrombin recognition and cleavage site
   1346..1363    +  CDS            9xHis (fragment): 9xHis affinity tag
   1373..1422    +  CDS            SET1 (fragment): solubility-enhancement tag derived from T7 phage gene 10B
   1430..1477    +  terminator     T7 terminator: transcription terminator for bacteriophage T7 RNA polymerase
   1514..1942    +  rep_origin     f1 ori (sequence partly withheld): f1 bacteriophage origin of replication; arrow indicates direction of (+) strand synthesis
   1995..2052    +  promoter       AmpR promoter (fragment): bla
   2061..2876    -  CDS            KanR: aminoglycoside phosphotransferase; aph(3')-Ia; confers resistance to kanamycin in bacteria or G418 (Geneticin®) in eukaryotes
   2998..3586    +  rep_origin     ori: high-copy-number ColE1/pMB1/pBR322/pUC origin of replication
   3772..3911    -  misc_feature   bom: basis of mobility region from pBR322
   4013..4204    -  CDS            rop: Rop protein, which maintains plasmids at low copy number; rop
   4221..4601    +  CDS            YPB1_ECOLX: Protein predicted: Swiss-Prot protein existence level 4. From Escherichia coli.
   4673..4964    -  CDS            TcR (fragment): tetracycline efflux protein; tet; confers resistance to tetracycline
   4979..5000    -  protein_bind   CAP binding site: CAP binding activates transcription in the presence of cAMP. E. coli catabolite activator protein
   5013..6095    -  CDS            lacI: lac repressor; lacI; The lac repressor binds to the lac operator to inhibit transcription in E. coli. This inhibition can be relieved by adding lactose or isopropyl-β-D-thiogalactopyranoside (IPTG).
   6096..6173    -  promoter       lacI promoter: lacI
   6181..6460    -  CDS            TcR (fragment): tetracycline efflux protein; tet; confers resistance to tetracycline
>Addgene plasmid #224428 | pET28a-AzaM | addgene full sequence | sequence record 443671 | Addgene NGS Result
GCGAAATTAATACGACTCACTATAGGGGAATTGTGAGCGGATAACAATTCCCCTCTAGAAATAATTTTGT
TTAACTTTAAGAAGGAGATATACCATGGGCAGCAGCCATCATCATCATCATCACAGCAGCGGCCTGGTGC
CGCGCGGCAGCCATATGACCCCTGCCACCGCTTTCGACCCCGACGTGCTGGGCCTGCCGCTGTTCGAGGA
CCGGCACCGCGACCTCGCCGAACGCCTCGACCGCTGGTGCTCCGGCCGCGACTGGGCCGGCCCGGCCGGC
CCCGCCGACCGGTGCCGCGCGCTGCTGGCCGAGATCGGCGCGGCCGGATGGCTGCGCCACCTCGACACCG
ACCGCCCCGCAACGGAACTGCGGTCGCTGTGCGTCCGGCGCCAGGTCCTCGCCTACCACGAGGACCTCGC
CGACTACGTCTACTCCATTCAGGAGCTGTGCGCCGCCGCGGTCACCCGCTACGGCAGCGGCGAGCAGCGC
CGCCGCCACCTGCCGGGCCTCGCCGCCGGGACCGGCATCGGGGCGCTCGCGCTCTCCGAACCGGGCGCGG
GCTCCGACCTCGCCGCCGTCGCGCTCGAGGCCGCGCCCGACGGCGACGGCTTCGTCCTCAACGGCGCCAA
GACCTGGATCGCCCAGGGCGACATCGCGGACGTGCTCGTCGTGCTCGCCCGCACCGGCGACGGCCCCGGC
CCGCTCGGGCTCACCGCGTTCCTCGTCCCCGGCGACGCCCCCGGCCTCAAGGCCTCGCCGATCGGCGCCA
TCGCGCCCCGGTCGTGGGCCGAGATCGCCTTTACCGACTGCCGCGTCGGTCCGGACGCGGTGCTCGGCGA
ACGCGGACGCGGCTACGTGGTCGCCCTCGACGTGCTCGAGCGGGCCCGCATGACCGTCGCCGCCGCCGCG
GTCGGCTTCGCCGCCCGCGCCTTCCGCCTCGCGCTCGACCACGCCCGCGGCCGCAGGGCCTTCGGAAGCC
GCCTGGCCGACCTCCAGCTCGTCAAGTCCTCGCTCGCGGACATGCGCGTCAAGCTGTCGGCGGCGTCGCT
GCTGACCGCCCGCGCCGCCTGGGCCGCCGACAGCGGCGAGGACTACGCCGAGGCCTCCTCGACCGCGAAG
GTCTACGCCACCGAGGCCGCCGGCGAGATCGTCGACGCGGCCGTCCAGATCTTCGGCGCGGCCGGGCTCG
TCGCCGACAGCCCCGTGGAGCGGCTGTACCGCCAGGTCCGCTCCCTGCGCATCTACGAAGGACCGTCCGA
GGTGCTCCAGATGAGCATCGCCGAATCCCTGTGACCGACGACGACCGACCGGGAGGCCCCATAGAAGCTT
GCGGCCGCACTCGAGCACCACCACCACCACCACTGAGATCCGGCTGCTAACAAAGCCCGAAAGGAAGCTG
AGTTGGCTGCTGCCACCGCTGAGCAATAACTAGCATAACCCCTTGGGGCCTCTAAACGGGTCTTGAGGGG
TTTTTTGCTGAAAGGAGGAACTATATCCGGATTGGCGAATGGG
[124 nt withheld, positions 1514-1637]
C
[91 nt withheld, positions 1639-1729]
A
[49 nt withheld, positions 1731-1779]
CCTTTGACGTTGGAGTCCACGTTCTTT
[37 nt withheld, positions 1807-1843]
ACCCTATCTCGGTCTATTCTTTTGATTTATAAGGGATTTTGCCGATTTCGGCCTATTGGTTAAAAAATGA
GCTGATTTAACAAAAATTTAACGCGAATTTTAACAAAATATTAACGCTTACAATTTAGGTGGCACTTTTC
GGGGAAATGTGCGCGGAACCCCTATTTGTTTATTTTTCTAAATACATTCAAATATGTATCCGCTCATGAA
TTAATTCTTAGAAAAACTCATCGAGCATCAAATGAAACTGCAATTTATTCATATCAGGATTATCAATACC
ATATTTTTGAAAAAGCCGTTTCTGTAATGAAGGAGAAAACTCACCGAGGCAGTTCCATAGGATGGCAAGA
TCCTGGTATCGGTCTGCGATTCCGACTCGTCCAACATCAATACAACCTATTAATTTCCCCTCGTCAAAAA
TAAGGTTATCAAGTGAGAAATCACCATGAGTGACGACTGAATCCGGTGAGAATGGCAAAAGTTTATGCAT
TTCTTTCCAGACTTGTTCAACAGGCCAGCCATTACGCTCGTCATCAAAATCACTCGCATCAACCAAACCG
TTATTCATTCGTGATTGCGCCTGAGCGAGACGAAATACGCGATCGCTGTTAAAAGGACAATTACAAACAG
GAATCGAATGCAACCGGCGCAGGAACACTGCCAGCGCATCAACAATATTTTCACCTGAATCAGGATATTC
TTCTAATACCTGGAATGCTGTTTTCCCGGGGATCGCAGTGGTGAGTAACCATGCATCATCAGGAGTACGG
ATAAAATGCTTGATGGTCGGAAGAGGCATAAATTCCGTCAGCCAGTTTAGTCTGACCATCTCATCTGTAA
CATCATTGGCAACGCTACCTTTGCCATGTTTCAGAAACAACTCTGGCGCATCGGGCTTCCCATACAATCG
ATAGATTGTCGCACCTGATTGCCCGACATTATCGCGAGCCCATTTATACCCATATAAATCAGCATCCATG
TTGGAATTTAATCGCGGCCTAGAGCAAGACGTTTCCCGTTGAATATGGCTCATAACACCCCTTGTATTAC
TGTTTATGTAAGCAGACAGTTTTATTGTTCATGACCAAAATCCCTTAACGTGAGTTTTCGTTCCACTGAG
CGTCAGACCCCGTAGAAAAGATCAAAGGATCTTCTTGAGATCCTTTTTTTCTGCGCGTAATCTGCTGCTT
GCAAACAAAAAAACCACCGCTACCAGCGGTGGTTTGTTTGCCGGATCAAGAGCTACCAACTCTTTTTCCG
AAGGTAACTGGCTTCAGCAGAGCGCAGATACCAAATACTGTCCTTCTAGTGTAGCCGTAGTTAGGCCACC
ACTTCAAGAACTCTGTAGCACCGCCTACATACCTCGCTCTGCTAATCCTGTTACCAGTGGCTGCTGCCAG
TGGCGATAAGTCGTGTCTTACCGGGTTGGACTCAAGACGATAGTTACCGGATAAGGCGCAGCGGTCGGGC
TGAACGGGGGGTTCGTGCACACAGCCCAGCTTGGAGCGAACGACCTACACCGAACTGAGATACCTACAGC
GTGAGCTATGAGAAAGCGCCACGCTTCCCGAAGGGAGAAAGGCGGACAGGTATCCGGTAAGCGGCAGGGT
CGGAACAGGAGAGCGCACGAGGGAGCTTCCAGGGGGAAACGCCTGGTATCTTTATAGTCCTGTCGGGTTT
CGCCACCTCTGACTTGAGCGTCGATTTTTGTGATGCTCGTCAGGGGGGCGGAGCCTATGGAAAAACGCCA
GCAACGCGGCCTTTTTACGGTTCCTGGCCTTTTGCTGGCCTTTTGCTCACATGTTCTTTCCTGCGTTATC
CCCTGATTCTGTGGATAACCGTATTACCGCCTTTGAGTGAGCTGATACCGCTCGCCGCAGCCGAACGACC
GAGCGCAGCGAGTCAGTGAGCGAGGAAGCGGAAGAGCGCCTGATGCGGTATTTTCTCCTTACGCATCTGT
GCGGTATTTCACACCGCAATGGTGCACTCTCAGTACAATCTGCTCTGATGCCGCATAGTTAAGCCAGTAT
ACACTCCGCTATCGCTACGTGACTGGGTCATGGCTGCGCCCCGACACCCGCCAACACCCGCTGACGCGCC
CTGACGGGCTTGTCTGCTCCCGGCATCCGCTTACAGACAAGCTGTGACCGTCTCCGGGAGCTGCATGTGT
CAGAGGTTTTCACCGTCATCACCGAAACGCGCGAGGCAGCTGCGGTAAAGCTCATCAGCGTGGTCGTGAA
GCGATTCACAGATGTCTGCCTGTTCATCCGCGTCCAGCTCGTTGAGTTTCTCCAGAAGCGTTAATGTCTG
GCTTCTGATAAAGCGGGCCATGTTAAGGGCGGTTTTTTCCTGTTTGGTCACTGATGCCTCCGTGTAAGGG
GGATTTCTGTTCATGGGGGTAATGATACCGATGAAACGAGAGAGGATGCTCACGATACGGGTTACTGATG
ATGAACATGCCCGGTTACTGGAACGTTGTGAGGGTAAACAACTGGCGGTATGGATGCGGCGGGACCAGAG
AAAAATCACTCAGGGTCAATGCCAGCGCTTCGTTAATACAGATGTAGGTGTTCCACAGGGTAGCCAGCAG
CATCCTGCGATGCAGATCCGGAACATAATGGTGCAGGGCGCTGACTTCCGCGTTTCCAGACTTTACGAAA
CACGGAAACCGAAGACCATTCATGTTGTTGCTCAGGTCGCAGACGTTTTGCAGCAGCAGTCGCTTCACGT
TCGCTCGCGTATCGGTGATTCATTCTGCTAACCAGTAAGGCAACCCCGCCAGCCTAGCCGGGTCCTCAAC
GACAGGAGCACGATCATGCGCACCCGTGGGGCCGCCATGCCGGCGATAATGGCCTGCTTCTCGCCGAAAC
GTTTGGTGGCGGGACCAGTGACGAAGGCTTGAGCGAGGGCGTGCAAGATTCCGAATACCGCAAGCGACAG
GCCGATCATCGTCGCGCTCCAGCGAAAGCGGTCCTCGCCGAAAATGACCCAGAGCGCTGCCGGCACCTGT
CCTACGAGTTGCATGATAAAGAAGACAGTCATAAGTGCGGCGACGATAGTCATGCCCCGCGCCCACCGGA
AGGAGCTGACTGGGTTGAAGGCTCTCAAGGGCATCGGTCGAGATCCCGGTGCCTAATGAGTGAGCTAACT
TACATTAATTGCGTTGCGCTCACTGCCCGCTTTCCAGTCGGGAAACCTGTCGTGCCAGCTGCATTAATGA
ATCGGCCAACGCGCGGGGAGAGGCGGTTTGCGTATTGGGCGCCAGGGTGGTTTTTCTTTTCACCAGTGAG
ACGGGCAACAGCTGATTGCCCTTCACCGCCTGGCCCTGAGAGAGTTGCAGCAAGCGGTCCACGCTGGTTT
GCCCCAGCAGGCGAAAATCCTGTTTGATGGTGGTTAACGGCGGGATATAACATGAGCTGTCTTCGGTATC
GTCGTATCCCACTACCGAGATATCCGCACCAACGCGCAGCCCGGACTCGGTAATGGCGCGCATTGCGCCC
AGCGCCATCTGATCGTTGGCAACCAGCATCGCAGTGGGAACGATGCCCTCATTCAGCATTTGCATGGTTT
GTTGAAAACCGGACATGGCACTCCAGTCGCCTTCCCGTTCCGCTATCGGCTGAATTTGATTGCGAGTGAG
ATATTTATGCCAGCCAGCCAGACGCAGACGCGCCGAGACAGAACTTAATGGGCCCGCTAACAGCGCGATT
TGCTGGTGACCCAATGCGACCAGATGCTCCACGCCCAGTCGCGTACCGTCTTCATGGGAGAAAATAATAC
TGTTGATGGGTGTCTGGTCAGAGACATCAAGAAATAACGCCGGAACATTAGTGCAGGCAGCTTCCACAGC
AATGGCATCCTGGTCATCCAGCGGATAGTTAATGATCAGCCCACTGACGCGTTGCGCGAGAAGATTGTGC
ACCGCCGCTTTACAGGCTTCGACGCCGCTTCGTTCTACCATCGACACCACCACGCTGGCACCCAGTTGAT
CGGCGCGAGATTTAATCGCCGCGACAATTTGCGACGGCGCGTGCAGGGCCAGACTGGAGGTGGCAACGCC
AATCAGCAACGACTGTTTGCCCGCCAGTTGTTGTGCCACGCGGTTGGGAATGTAATTCAGCTCCGCCATC
GCCGCTTCCACTTTTTCCCGCGTTTTCGCAGAAACGTGGCTGGCCTGGTTCACCACGCGGGAAACGGTCT
GATAAGAGACACCGGCATACTCTGCGACATCGTATAACGTTACTGGTTTCACATTCACCACCCTGAATTG
ACTCTCTTCCGGGCGCTATCATGCCATACCGCGAAAGGTTTTGCGCCATTCGATGGTGTCCGGGATCTCG
ACGCTCTCCCTTATGCGACTCCTGCATTAGGAAGCAGCCCAGTAGTAGGTTGAGGCCGTTGAGCACCGCC
GCCGCAAGGAATGGTGCATGCAAGGAGATGGCGCCCAACAGTCCCCCGGCCACGGGGCCTGCCACCATAC
CCACGCCGAAACAAGCGCTCATGAGCCCGAAGTGGCGAGCCCGATCTTCCCCATCGGTGATGTCGGCGAT
ATAGGCGCCAGCAACCGCACCTGTGGCGCCGGTGATGCCGGCCACGATGCGTCCGGCGTAGAGGATCGAG
ATCTCGATCCC
